Addgene plasmid #112194: pcDNA6 MCV LTco S239A
Purpose: Expression of MCPyV LT mutant (Ser 239 to Ala)
Depositing lab: Patrick Moore. Depositing organization: University of Pittsburgh (University, School of Medicine, and Cancer Institute). Publication: Protein-mediated viral latency is a novel mechanism for Merkel cell polyomavirus persistence. Kwun HJ, Chang Y, Moore PS. Proc Natl Acad Sci U S A. 2017 May 16;114(20):E4040-E4047. doi: 10.1073/pnas.1703879114. Epub 2017 May 1. PubMed 28461484.
Backbone
  Vector backbone: pcDNA6.V5.HisB
  Backbone manufacturer: Invirtogen
  Backbone size w/o insert (bp): 4985
  Total vector size (bp): 7549
  Modifications to backbone: pcDNA6.V5.HisB vector was modified with NheI and PmeI restriction digestion enzymes to cut out MCS, V5 and His tag sites. New multiple cloning sites using annealed primer pair were ligated back into the vector. The newly generated cloning site comprises: NheI, KpnI, EcoRV, XhoI and SacII. Codon optimized Large T was cloned between EcoRV and XhoI restriction sites.
  Vector type: Mammalian Expression
  Selectable markers: Blasticidin
Growth in bacteria
  Bacterial resistance: Ampicillin, 100 μg/mL
  Growth temperature: 37°C
  Growth strain: DH5alpha
  Copy number: Low Copy
Gene/Insert
  Gene/Insert name: MCPyV LT codon optimized (alt names: MCV LT; MCV large T antigen; Merkel Cell Polyomavirus large T antigen)
  Species: Merkel cell polyomavirus
  Insert size (bp): 2564
  GenBank ID: AEM01097.1
  Promoter: CMV
  Cloning method: Restriction Enzyme; 5′ cloning site EcoRV (not destroyed); 3′ cloning site XhoI (not destroyed)
  Sequencing primers: 5′ T7; 3′ BGHr
Terms and licenses: Academic/Nonprofit Terms; Industry Terms: Not Available to Industry
How to cite: pcDNA6 MCV LTco S239A was a gift from Patrick Moore (Addgene plasmid # 112194 ; http://n2t.net/addgene:112194 ; RRID:Addgene_112194)
