[The description below was written by a language model from this plasmid's Addgene catalogue record and pLannotate feature annotations shown in this document.]
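Description:
pcDNA6 MCV LTco S239A is a 7,549 bp mammalian expression plasmid encoding a codon-optimized large T antigen (LT) of Merkel cell polyomavirus that carries a serine-to-alanine substitution at residue 239. It is built on a modified pcDNA6/V5-His B backbone. The original polylinker and the V5 and His tag sequences were removed and replaced with a short synthetic cloning site (NheI, KpnI, EcoRV, XhoI, SacII), so the protein should be expressed without those vector-encoded tags. The roughly 2.6 kb LT insert sits between EcoRV and XhoI. The feature table does not annotate the insert itself, but it leaves an unannotated gap between the T7 promoter and the bGH polyadenylation signal that matches this position.

Transcription in mammalian cells is driven by the human CMV immediate-early enhancer and promoter and terminated by the bGH poly(A) signal. The T7 promoter upstream of the insert also serves as a sequencing primer site. A second cassette provides selection: the SV40 early promoter and the bacterial EM7 promoter drive the blasticidin S deaminase gene, followed by an SV40 poly(A) signal, allowing blasticidin selection of stably transfected cells. The short HIV-1 LTR, bleomycin-resistance and lacI fragments in the table are most likely annotation artefacts or backbone remnants rather than functional parts.

In E. coli the plasmid is maintained through a ColE1/pUC-type origin and ampicillin resistance; the catalogue lists it as low copy although the origin is annotated as high-copy. An f1 origin is also present. According to the record, the construct is used to express this LT point mutant, and the associated publication concerns protein-mediated viral latency and Merkel cell polyomavirus persistence. The record does not state the specific functional consequence of the S239A change.
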