Features (pLannotate 1.2.2; 21 found; start..end, strand, type, name):
     28..80      -  misc_feature   bom (fragment): basis of mobility region from pBR322
    235..614     +  enhancer       CMV enhancer: human cytomegalovirus immediate early enhancer
    615..818     +  promoter       CMV promoter: human cytomegalovirus (CMV) immediate early promoter
    814..847     +  LTR            5' LTR (truncated) (fragment): truncated 5' long terminal repeat (LTR) from HIV-1
    863..881     +  promoter       T7 promoter: promoter for bacteriophage T7 RNA polymerase
   3511..3735    +  polyA_signal   bGH poly(A) signal: bovine growth hormone polyadenylation signal
   3739..3760    +  promoter       SV40 promoter (fragment): SV40 enhancer and early promoter
   3781..4209    +  rep_origin     f1 ori (sequence partly withheld): f1 bacteriophage origin of replication; arrow indicates direction of (+) strand synthesis
   4223..4552    +  promoter       SV40 promoter: SV40 enhancer and early promoter
   4600..4647    +  promoter       EM7 promoter: synthetic bacterial promoter&nbsp
   4666..5064    +  CDS            BSD: blasticidin S deaminase; Aspergillus terreus BSD; confers resistance to blasticidin
   5065..5092    +  CDS            BleoR (fragment): antibiotic-binding protein; Sh ble from Streptoalloteichus hindustanus; confers resistance to bleomycin, phleomycin, and Zeocin™
   5102..5227    +  CDS            ble (fragment): BLE_KLEPN - Experimental evidence at protein level: Swiss-Prot protein existence level 1. Binding protein with a strong affinity to the bleomycin family of antibiotics. Binds to CL990; an antimitotic-antibiotic compound. From Klebsiella pneumoniae.
   5222..5343    +  polyA_signal   SV40 poly(A) signal: SV40 polyadenylation signal
   5416..5432    -  protein_bind   lac operator: The lac repressor binds to the lac operator to inhibit transcription in E. coli. This inhibition can be relieved by adding lactose or isopropyl-β-D-thiogalactopyranoside (IPTG). lac repressor encoded by lacI
   5440..5470    -  promoter       lac promoter: promoter for the E. coli lac operon
   5485..5506    -  protein_bind   CAP binding site: CAP binding activates transcription in the presence of cAMP. E. coli catabolite activator protein
   5519..5611    -  CDS            lacI (fragment): lac repressor; lacI; The lac repressor binds to the lac operator to inhibit transcription in E. coli. This inhibition can be relieved by adding lactose or isopropyl-β-D-thiogalactopyranoside (IPTG).
   5794..6382    -  rep_origin     ori: high-copy-number ColE1/pMB1/pBR322/pUC origin of replication
   6553..7413    -  CDS            AmpR: β-lactamase; bla; confers resistance to ampicillin, carbenicillin, and related antibiotics
   7414..7518    -  promoter       AmpR promoter: bla
>Addgene plasmid #112194 | pcDNA6 MCV LTco S239A | depositor full sequence | sequence record 211270 | pcDNA6 MCV LTco S239A sequence 7549 bps
GACGGATCGGGAGATCTCCCGATCCCCTATGGTGCACTCTCAGTACAATCTGCTCTGATGCCGCATAGTT
AAGCCAGTATCTGCTCCCTGCTTGTGTGTTGGAGGTCGCTGAGTAGTGCGCGAGCAAAATTTAAGCTACA
ACAAGGCAAGGCTTGACCGACAATTGCATGAAGAATCTGCTTAGGGTTAGGCGTTTTGCGCTGCTTCGCG
ATGTACGGGCCAGATATACGCGTTGACATTGATTATTGACTAGTTATTAATAGTAATCAATTACGGGGTC
ATTAGTTCATAGCCCATATATGGAGTTCCGCGTTACATAACTTACGGTAAATGGCCCGCCTGGCTGACCG
CCCAACGACCCCCGCCCATTGACGTCAATAATGACGTATGTTCCCATAGTAACGCCAATAGGGACTTTCC
ATTGACGTCAATGGGTGGAGTATTTACGGTAAACTGCCCACTTGGCAGTACATCAAGTGTATCATATGCC
AAGTACGCCCCCTATTGACGTCAATGACGGTAAATGGCCCGCCTGGCATTATGCCCAGTACATGACCTTA
TGGGACTTTCCTACTTGGCAGTACATCTACGTATTAGTCATCGCTATTACCATGGTGATGCGGTTTTGGC
AGTACATCAATGGGCGTGGATAGCGGTTTGACTCACGGGGATTTCCAAGTCTCCACCCCATTGACGTCAA
TGGGAGTTTGTTTTGGCACCAAAATCAACGGGACTTTCCAAAATGTCGTAACAACTCCGCCCCATTGACG
CAAATGGGCGGTAGGCGTGTACGGTGGGAGGTCTATATAAGCAGAGCTCTCTGGCTAACTAGAGAACCCA
CTGCTTACTGGCTTATCGAAATTAATACGACTCACTATAGGGAGACCCAAGCTGGCTAGCGGGTACCGCA
GATATCCACCATGGATCTGGTACTGAATCGCAAAGAAAGGGAGGCGTTGTGTAAACTCCTTGAGATTGCT
CCCAATTGTTATGGGAACATTCCCCTGATGAAGGCAGCGTTTAAGCGATCCTGTTTGAAACACCATCCGG
ATAAAGGCGGAAACCCAGTCATTATGATGGAGCTGAATACCCTCTGGTCGAAGTTTCAGCAGAATATCCA
TAAGTTGAGATCGGATTTCTCGATGTTTGACGAGGTGGACGAGGCCCCGATCTACGGAACAACAAAGTTC
AAAGAATGGTGGCGCTCAGGGGGATTTTCGTTTGGTAAAGCCTATGAGTATGGACCCAACCCCCATGGGA
CGAACTCCCGGAGCCGAAAACCGTCCTCGAATGCGTCACGGGGTGCACCGTCAGGGTCGTCCCCTCCCCA
TTCGCAGTCGAGCTCGTCGGGGTACGGGAGCTTCTCAGCGTCGCAGGCCAGCGATAGCCAGTCGCGGGGA
CCTGATATTCCCCCTGAACACCATGAGGAACCGACGTCGTCAAGCGGATCGTCCAGCCGAGAAGAAACTA
CCAATAGCGGCAGGGAATCATCAACGCCCAACGGGACGTCCGTGCCGAGGAACTCCTCAAGAACGGACGG
AACTTGGGAAGATCTTTTCTGCGACGAATCGCTGTCAAGCCCCGAACCCCCGTCGTCATCCGAGGAACCC
GAAGAACCGCCTTCGTCAAGATCAGCACCCCGCCAGCCCCCATCATCAAGCGCGGAGGAAGCATCGTCGT
CCCAGTTTACAGACGAGGAGTACCGCAGCTCATCGTTTACAACTCCAAAAACACCTCCGCCCTTTTCCCG
GAAGAGAAAGTTCGGGGGATCGCGCTCCTCGGCCTCCTCCGCGTCCTCCGCATCGTTCACGTCAACGCCA
CCGAAGCCGAAAAAGAATAGGGAGACACCAGTGCCCACAGACTTTCCTATTGATCTGAGCGATTACTTGT
CGCACGCGGTCTATTCAAACAAGACGGTCAGCTGCTTCGCGATCTACACCACAAGCGACAAAGCCATTGA
GCTCTATGATAAGATTGAAAAGTTCAAGGTGGATTTCAAATCGAGACATGCGTGTGAACTGGGCTGCATC
TTGCTGTTCATCACGCTGTCCAAACACCGAGTCTCAGCTATCAAAAACTTTTGCTCAACCTTCTGCACCA
TCTCGTTCTTGATTTGCAAAGGAGTCAATAAGATGCCAGAGATGTATAACAACTTGTGCAAGCCTCCCTA
CAAGCTCCTCCAAGAGAACAAGCCGCTTTTGAATTACGAATTCCAAGAAAAGGAGAAAGAGGCGTCATGC
AATTGGAATCTTGTCGCGGAGTTCGCATGCGAATATGAACTTGACGACCATTTCATCATTCTTGCGCACT
ACTTGGACTTTGCGAAGCCATTCCCGTGCCAAAAGTGCGAGAACAGATCGAGACTTAAACCACATAAGGC
CCACGAGGCCCACCATTCCAACGCCAAGCTCTTTTACGAATCCAAATCGCAAAAGACCATCTGTCAGCAG
GCTGCCGACACGGTCCTGGCGAAACGAAGGCTTGAGATGCTCGAAATGACTCGCACGGAAATGTTGTGTA
AGAAGTTCAAAAAGCACCTCGAACGGCTGCGGGATTTGGACACAATCGACCTCCTCTATTACATGGGTGG
GGTAGCTTGGTACTGCTGCCTTTTTGAAGAGTTTGAAAAGAAGCTGCAGAAGATTATCCAGCTCCTTACT
GAGAACATTCCAAAGTATAGAAACATTTGGTTCAAGGGACCCATCAATTCGGGAAAAACCAGCTTCGCAG
CTGCACTGATCGACCTGCTCGAAGGAAAAGCCCTGAACATTAACTGTCCTTCGGACAAACTTCCCTTCGA
GCTTGGTTGTGCATTGGACAAGTTTATGGTAGTGTTTGAGGATGTGAAGGGACAGAATTCACTGAATAAG
GATCTTCAGCCTGGTCAGGGTATCAACAATTTGGACAATCTTCGGGACCACTTGGACGGAGCGGTGGCCG
TGTCCTTGGAGAAAAAGCACGTGAATAAGAAGCACCAGATCTTTCCCCCATGCATCGTAACGGCTAATGA
TTACTTCATCCCCAAGACACTTATTGCGCGCTTTTCGTATACACTCCATTTCTCACCCAAAGCGAATCTC
CGCGACTCATTGGATCAGAACATGGAAATCAGAAAAAGGCGGATTCTCCAGTCGGGCACGACCCTTCTTC
TGTGTCTCATCTGGTGCCTTCCCGATACTACTTTCAAGCCTTGTCTCCAAGAAGAGATCAAGAATTGGAA
ACAAATCCTCCAGAGCGAGATCAGCTATGGCAAATTCTGTCAGATGATTGAGAACGTAGAAGCGGGTCAG
GACCCGTTGTTGAACATCCTCATCGAGGAGGAGGGTCCGGAAGAGACAGAGGAAACCCAAGATTCGGGGA
CGTTCTCGCAATAGCCGGGACTGGAGGTCAACAAACCGGCGGATCAACCGAGGCTCTGTCTGTTGGTGGC
GAGCCACCTTCTGTTCGCACCTCCCCCGTGTTTGCCTTGACCCGGGCTCGAGTCCGCGGAAACCCGCTGA
TCAGCCTCGACTGTGCCTTCTAGTTGCCAGCCATCTGTTGTTTGCCCCTCCCCCGTGCCTTCCTTGACCC
TGGAAGGTGCCACTCCCACTGTCCTTTCCTAATAAAATGAGGAAATTGCATCGCATTGTCTGAGTAGGTG
TCATTCTATTCTGGGGGGTGGGGTGGGGCAGGACAGCAAGGGGGAGGATTGGGAAGACAATAGCAGGCAT
GCTGGGGATGCGGTGGGCTCTATGGCTTCTGAGGCGGAAAGAACCAGCTGGGGCTCTAGGGGGTATCCCC
[124 nt withheld, positions 3781-3904]
C
[91 nt withheld, positions 3906-3996]
A
[49 nt withheld, positions 3998-4046]
CCTTTGACGTTGGAGTCCACGTTCTTT
[37 nt withheld, positions 4074-4110]
ACCCTATCTCGGTCTATTCTTTTGATTTATAAGGGATTTTGCCGATTTCGGCCTATTGGTTAAAAAATGA
GCTGATTTAACAAAAATTTAACGCGAATTAATTCTGTGGAATGTGTGTCAGTTAGGGTGTGGAAAGTCCC
CAGGCTCCCCAGCAGGCAGAAGTATGCAAAGCATGCATCTCAATTAGTCAGCAACCAGGTGTGGAAAGTC
CCCAGGCTCCCCAGCAGGCAGAAGTATGCAAAGCATGCATCTCAATTAGTCAGCAACCATAGTCCCGCCC
CTAACTCCGCCCATCCCGCCCCTAACTCCGCCCAGTTCCGCCCATTCTCCGCCCCATGGCTGACTAATTT
TTTTTATTTATGCAGAGGCCGAGGCCGCCTCTGCCTCTGAGCTATTCCAGAAGTAGTGAGGAGGCTTTTT
TGGAGGCCTAGGCTTTTGCAAAAAGCTCCCGGGAGCTTGTATATCCATTTTCGGATCTGATCAGCACGTG
TTGACAATTAATCATCGGCATAGTATATCGGCATAGTATAATACGACAAGGTGAGGAACTAAACCATGGC
CAAGCCTTTGTCTCAAGAAGAATCCACCCTCATTGAAAGAGCAACGGCTACAATCAACAGCATCCCCATC
TCTGAAGACTACAGCGTCGCCAGCGCAGCTCTCTCTAGCGACGGCCGCATCTTCACTGGTGTCAATGTAT
ATCATTTTACTGGGGGACCTTGTGCAGAACTCGTGGTGCTGGGCACTGCTGCTGCTGCGGCAGCTGGCAA
CCTGACTTGTATCGTCGCGATCGGAAATGAGAACAGGGGCATCTTGAGCCCCTGCGGACGGTGCCGACAG
GTGCTTCTCGATCTGCATCCTGGGATCAAAGCCATAGTGAAGGACAGTGATGGACAGCCGACGGCAGTTG
GGATTCGTGAATTGCTGCCCTCTGGTTATGTGTGGGAGGGCTAAGCACTTCGTGGCCGAGGAGCAGGACT
GACACGTGCTACGAGATTTCGATTCCACCGCCGCCTTCTATGAAAGGTTGGGCTTCGGAATCGTTTTCCG
GGACGCCGGCTGGATGATCCTCCAGCGCGGGGATCTCATGCTGGAGTTCTTCGCCCACCCCAACTTGTTT
ATTGCAGCTTATAATGGTTACAAATAAAGCAATAGCATCACAAATTTCACAAATAAAGCATTTTTTTCAC
TGCATTCTAGTTGTGGTTTGTCCAAACTCATCAATGTATCTTATCATGTCTGTATACCGTCGACCTCTAG
CTAGAGCTTGGCGTAATCATGGTCATAGCTGTTTCCTGTGTGAAATTGTTATCCGCTCACAATTCCACAC
AACATACGAGCCGGAAGCATAAAGTGTAAAGCCTGGGGTGCCTAATGAGTGAGCTAACTCACATTAATTG
CGTTGCGCTCACTGCCCGCTTTCCAGTCGGGAAACCTGTCGTGCCAGCTGCATTAATGAATCGGCCAACG
CGCGGGGAGAGGCGGTTTGCGTATTGGGCGCTCTTCCGCTTCCTCGCTCACTGACTCGCTGCGCTCGGTC
GTTCGGCTGCGGCGAGCGGTATCAGCTCACTCAAAGGCGGTAATACGGTTATCCACAGAATCAGGGGATA
ACGCAGGAAAGAACATGTGAGCAAAAGGCCAGCAAAAGGCCAGGAACCGTAAAAAGGCCGCGTTGCTGGC
GTTTTTCCATAGGCTCCGCCCCCCTGACGAGCATCACAAAAATCGACGCTCAAGTCAGAGGTGGCGAAAC
CCGACAGGACTATAAAGATACCAGGCGTTTCCCCCTGGAAGCTCCCTCGTGCGCTCTCCTGTTCCGACCC
TGCCGCTTACCGGATACCTGTCCGCCTTTCTCCCTTCGGGAAGCGTGGCGCTTTCTCATAGCTCACGCTG
TAGGTATCTCAGTTCGGTGTAGGTCGTTCGCTCCAAGCTGGGCTGTGTGCACGAACCCCCCGTTCAGCCC
GACCGCTGCGCCTTATCCGGTAACTATCGTCTTGAGTCCAACCCGGTAAGACACGACTTATCGCCACTGG
CAGCAGCCACTGGTAACAGGATTAGCAGAGCGAGGTATGTAGGCGGTGCTACAGAGTTCTTGAAGTGGTG
GCCTAACTACGGCTACACTAGAAGAACAGTATTTGGTATCTGCGCTCTGCTGAAGCCAGTTACCTTCGGA
AAAAGAGTTGGTAGCTCTTGATCCGGCAAACAAACCACCGCTGGTAGCGGTGGTTTTTTTGTTTGCAAGC
AGCAGATTACGCGCAGAAAAAAAGGATCTCAAGAAGATCCTTTGATCTTTTCTACGGGGTCTGACGCTCA
GTGGAACGAAAACTCACGTTAAGGGATTTTGGTCATGAGATTATCAAAAAGGATCTTCACCTAGATCCTT
TTAAATTAAAAATGAAGTTTTAAATCAATCTAAAGTATATATGAGTAAACTTGGTCTGACAGTTACCAAT
GCTTAATCAGTGAGGCACCTATCTCAGCGATCTGTCTATTTCGTTCATCCATAGTTGCCTGACTCCCCGT
CGTGTAGATAACTACGATACGGGAGGGCTTACCATCTGGCCCCAGTGCTGCAATGATACCGCGAGACCCA
CGCTCACCGGCTCCAGATTTATCAGCAATAAACCAGCCAGCCGGAAGGGCCGAGCGCAGAAGTGGTCCTG
CAACTTTATCCGCCTCCATCCAGTCTATTAATTGTTGCCGGGAAGCTAGAGTAAGTAGTTCGCCAGTTAA
TAGTTTGCGCAACGTTGTTGCCATTGCTACAGGCATCGTGGTGTCACGCTCGTCGTTTGGTATGGCTTCA
TTCAGCTCCGGTTCCCAACGATCAAGGCGAGTTACATGATCCCCCATGTTGTGCAAAAAAGCGGTTAGCT
CCTTCGGTCCTCCGATCGTTGTCAGAAGTAAGTTGGCCGCAGTGTTATCACTCATGGTTATGGCAGCACT
GCATAATTCTCTTACTGTCATGCCATCCGTAAGATGCTTTTCTGTGACTGGTGAGTACTCAACCAAGTCA
TTCTGAGAATAGTGTATGCGGCGACCGAGTTGCTCTTGCCCGGCGTCAATACGGGATAATACCGCGCCAC
ATAGCAGAACTTTAAAAGTGCTCATCATTGGAAAACGTTCTTCGGGGCGAAAACTCTCAAGGATCTTACC
GCTGTTGAGATCCAGTTCGATGTAACCCACTCGTGCACCCAACTGATCTTCAGCATCTTTTACTTTCACC
AGCGTTTCTGGGTGAGCAAAAACAGGAAGGCAAAATGCCGCAAAAAAGGGAATAAGGGCGACACGGAAAT
GTTGAATACTCATACTCTTCCTTTTTCAATATTATTGAAGCATTTATCAGGGTTATTGTCTCATGAGCGG
ATACATATTTGAATGTATTTAGAAAAATAAACAAATAGGGGTTCCGCGCACATTTCCCCGAAAAGTGCCA
CCTGACGTC
