Features (pLannotate 1.2.2; 21 found; start..end, strand, type, name):
     28..80      -  misc_feature   bom (fragment): basis of mobility region from pBR322
    235..614     +  enhancer       CMV enhancer: human cytomegalovirus immediate early enhancer
    615..818     +  promoter       CMV promoter: human cytomegalovirus (CMV) immediate early promoter
    814..847     +  LTR            5' LTR (truncated) (fragment): truncated 5' long terminal repeat (LTR) from HIV-1
    863..881     +  promoter       T7 promoter: promoter for bacteriophage T7 RNA polymerase
   3511..3735    +  polyA_signal   bGH poly(A) signal: bovine growth hormone polyadenylation signal
   3739..3760    +  promoter       SV40 promoter (fragment): SV40 enhancer and early promoter
   3781..4209    +  rep_origin     f1 ori (sequence partly withheld): f1 bacteriophage origin of replication; arrow indicates direction of (+) strand synthesis
   4223..4552    +  promoter       SV40 promoter: SV40 enhancer and early promoter
   4600..4647    +  promoter       EM7 promoter: synthetic bacterial promoter&nbsp
   4666..5064    +  CDS            BSD: blasticidin S deaminase; Aspergillus terreus BSD; confers resistance to blasticidin
   5065..5092    +  CDS            BleoR (fragment): antibiotic-binding protein; Sh ble from Streptoalloteichus hindustanus; confers resistance to bleomycin, phleomycin, and Zeocin™
   5102..5227    +  CDS            ble (fragment): BLE_KLEPN - Experimental evidence at protein level: Swiss-Prot protein existence level 1. Binding protein with a strong affinity to the bleomycin family of antibiotics. Binds to CL990; an antimitotic-antibiotic compound. From Klebsiella pneumoniae.
   5222..5343    +  polyA_signal   SV40 poly(A) signal: SV40 polyadenylation signal
   5416..5432    -  protein_bind   lac operator: The lac repressor binds to the lac operator to inhibit transcription in E. coli. This inhibition can be relieved by adding lactose or isopropyl-β-D-thiogalactopyranoside (IPTG). lac repressor encoded by lacI
   5440..5470    -  promoter       lac promoter: promoter for the E. coli lac operon
   5485..5506    -  protein_bind   CAP binding site: CAP binding activates transcription in the presence of cAMP. E. coli catabolite activator protein
   5519..5611    -  CDS            lacI (fragment): lac repressor; lacI; The lac repressor binds to the lac operator to inhibit transcription in E. coli. This inhibition can be relieved by adding lactose or isopropyl-β-D-thiogalactopyranoside (IPTG).
   5794..6382    -  rep_origin     ori: high-copy-number ColE1/pMB1/pBR322/pUC origin of replication
   6553..7413    -  CDS            AmpR: β-lactamase; bla; confers resistance to ampicillin, carbenicillin, and related antibiotics
   7414..7518    -  promoter       AmpR promoter: bla
>Addgene plasmid #112194 | pcDNA6 MCV LTco S239A | addgene full sequence | sequence record 222807 | Addgene NGS Result
GACGGATCGGGAGATCTCCCGATCCCCTATGGTGCACTCTCAGTACAATCTGCTCTGATGCCGCATAGTT
AAGCCAGTATCTGCTCCCTGCTTGTGTGTTGGAGGTCGCTGAGTAGTGCGCGAGCAAAATTTAAGCTACA
ACAAGGCAAGGCTTGACCGACAATTGCATGAAGAATCTGCTTAGGGTTAGGCGTTTTGCGCTGCTTCGCG
ATGTACGGGCCAGATATACGCGTTGACATTGATTATTGACTAGTTATTAATAGTAATCAATTACGGGGTC
ATTAGTTCATAGCCCATATATGGAGTTCCGCGTTACATAACTTACGGTAAATGGCCCGCCTGGCTGACCG
CCCAACGACCCCCGCCCATTGACGTCAATAATGACGTATGTTCCCATAGTAACGCCAATAGGGACTTTCC
ATTGACGTCAATGGGTGGAGTATTTACGGTAAACTGCCCACTTGGCAGTACATCAAGTGTATCATATGCC
AAGTACGCCCCCTATTGACGTCAATGACGGTAAATGGCCCGCCTGGCATTATGCCCAGTACATGACCTTA
TGGGACTTTCCTACTTGGCAGTACATCTACGTATTAGTCATCGCTATTACCATGGTGATGCGGTTTTGGC
AGTACATCAATGGGCGTGGATAGCGGTTTGACTCACGGGGATTTCCAAGTCTCCACCCCATTGACGTCAA
TGGGAGTTTGTTTTGGCACCAAAATCAACGGGACTTTCCAAAATGTCGTAACAACTCCGCCCCATTGACG
CAAATGGGCGGTAGGCGTGTACGGTGGGAGGTCTATATAAGCAGAGCTCTCTGGCTAACTAGAGAACCCA
CTGCTTACTGGCTTATCGAAATTAATACGACTCACTATAGGGAGACCCAAGCTGGCTAGCGGGTACCGCA
GATATCCACCATGGATCTGGTACTGAATCGCAAAGAAAGGGAGGCGTTGTGTAAACTCCTTGAGATTGCT
CCCAATTGTTATGGGAACATTCCCCTGATGAAGGCAGCGTTTAAGCGATCCTGTTTGAAACACCATCCGG
ATAAAGGCGGAAACCCAGTCATTATGATGGAGCTGAATACCCTCTGGTCGAAGTTTCAGCAGAATATCCA
TAAGTTGAGATCGGATTTCTCGATGTTTGACGAGGTGGACGAGGCCCCGATCTACGGAACAACAAAGTTC
AAAGAATGGTGGCGCTCAGGGGGATTTTCGTTTGGTAAAGCCTATGAGTATGGACCCAACCCCCATGGGA
CGAACTCCCGGAGCCGAAAACCGTCCTCGAATGCGTCACGGGGTGCACCGTCAGGGTCGTCCCCTCCCCA
TTCGCAGTCGAGCTCGTCGGGGTACGGGAGCTTCTCAGCGTCGCAGGCCAGCGATAGCCAGTCGCGGGGA
CCTGATATTCCCCCTGAACACCATGAGGAACCGACGTCGTCAAGCGGATCGTCCAGCCGAGAAGAAACTA
CCAATAGCGGCAGGGAATCATCAACGCCCAACGGGACGTCCGTGCCGAGGAACTCCTCAAGAACGGACGG
AACTTGGGAAGATCTTTTCTGCGACGAATCGCTGTCAAGCCCCGAACCCCCGTCGTCATCCGAGGAACCC
GAAGAACCGCCTTCGTCAAGATCAGCACCCCGCCAGCCCCCATCATCAAGCGCGGAGGAAGCATCGTCGT
CCCAGTTTACAGACGAGGAGTACCGCAGCTCATCGTTTACAACTCCAAAAACACCTCCGCCCTTTTCCCG
GAAGAGAAAGTTCGGGGGATCGCGCTCCTCGGCCTCCTCCGCGTCCTCCGCATCGTTCACGTCAACGCCA
CCGAAGCCGAAAAAGAATAGGGAGACACCAGTGCCCACAGACTTTCCTATTGATCTGAGCGATTACTTGT
CGCACGCGGTCTATTCAAACAAGACGGTCAGCTGCTTCGCGATCTACACCACAAGCGACAAAGCCATTGA
GCTCTATGATAAGATTGAAAAGTTCAAGGTGGATTTCAAATCGAGACATGCGTGTGAACTGGGCTGCATC
TTGCTGTTCATCACGCTGTCCAAACACCGAGTCTCAGCTATCAAAAACTTTTGCTCAACCTTCTGCACCA
TCTCGTTCTTGATTTGCAAAGGAGTCAATAAGATGCCAGAGATGTATAACAACTTGTGCAAGCCTCCCTA
CAAGCTCCTCCAAGAGAACAAGCCGCTTTTGAATTACGAATTCCAAGAAAAGGAGAAAGAGGCGTCATGC
AATTGGAATCTTGTCGCGGAGTTCGCATGCGAATATGAACTTGACGACCATTTCATCATTCTTGCGCACT
ACTTGGACTTTGCGAAGCCATTCCCGTGCCAAAAGTGCGAGAACAGATCGAGACTTAAACCACATAAGGC
CCACGAGGCCCACCATTCCAACGCCAAGCTCTTTTACGAATCCAAATCGCAAAAGACCATCTGTCAGCAG
GCTGCCGACACGGTCCTGGCGAAACGAAGGCTTGAGATGCTCGAAATGACTCGCACGGAAATGTTGTGTA
AGAAGTTCAAAAAGCACCTCGAACGGCTGCGGGATTTGGACACAATCGACCTCCTCTATTACATGGGTGG
GGTAGCTTGGTACTGCTGCCTTTTTGAAGAGTTTGAAAAGAAGCTGCAGAAGATTATCCAGCTCCTTACT
GAGAACATTCCAAAGTATAGAAACATTTGGTTCAAGGGACCCATCAATTCGGGAAAAACCAGCTTCGCAG
CTGCACTGATCGACCTGCTCGAAGGAAAAGCCCTGAACATTAACTGTCCTTCGGACAAACTTCCCTTCGA
GCTTGGTTGTGCATTGGACAAGTTTATGGTAGTGTTTGAGGATGTGAAGGGACAGAATTCACTGAATAAG
GATCTTCAGCCTGGTCAGGGTATCAACAATTTGGACAATCTTCGGGACCACTTGGACGGAGCGGTGGCCG
TGTCCTTGGAGAAAAAGCACGTGAATAAGAAGCACCAGATCTTTCCCCCATGCATCGTAACGGCTAATGA
TTACTTCATCCCCAAGACACTTATTGCGCGCTTTTCGTATACACTCCATTTCTCACCCAAAGCGAATCTC
CGCGACTCATTGGATCAGAACATGGAAATCAGAAAAAGGCGGATTCTCCAGTCGGGCACGACCCTTCTTC
TGTGTCTCATCTGGTGCCTTCCCGATACTACTTTCAAGCCTTGTCTCCAAGAAGAGATCAAGAATTGGAA
ACAAATCCTCCAGAGCGAGATCAGCTATGGCAAATTCTGTCAGATGATTGAGAACGTAGAAGCGGGTCAG
GACCCGTTGTTGAACATCCTCATCGAGGAGGAGGGTCCGGAAGAGACAGAGGAAACCCAAGATTCGGGGA
CGTTCTCGCAATAGCCGGGACTGGAGGTCAACAAACCGGCGGATCAACCGAGGCTCTGTCTGTTGGTGGC
GAGCCACCTTCTGTTCGCACCTCCCCCGTGTTTGCCTTGACCCGGGCTCGAGTCCGCGGAAACCCGCTGA
TCAGCCTCGACTGTGCCTTCTAGTTGCCAGCCATCTGTTGTTTGCCCCTCCCCCGTGCCTTCCTTGACCC
TGGAAGGTGCCACTCCCACTGTCCTTTCCTAATAAAATGAGGAAATTGCATCGCATTGTCTGAGTAGGTG
TCATTCTATTCTGGGGGGTGGGGTGGGGCAGGACAGCAAGGGGGAGGATTGGGAAGACAATAGCAGGCAT
GCTGGGGATGCGGTGGGCTCTATGGCTTCTGAGGCGGAAAGAACCAGCTGGGGCTCTAGGGGGTATCCCC
[124 nt withheld, positions 3781-3904]
C
[91 nt withheld, positions 3906-3996]
A
[49 nt withheld, positions 3998-4046]
CCTTTGACGTTGGAGTCCACGTTCTTT
[37 nt withheld, positions 4074-4110]
ACCCTATCTCGGTCTATTCTTTTGATTTATAAGGGATTTTGCCGATTTCGGCCTATTGGTTAAAAAATGA
GCTGATTTAACAAAAATTTAACGCGAATTAATTCTGTGGAATGTGTGTCAGTTAGGGTGTGGAAAGTCCC
CAGGCTCCCCAGCAGGCAGAAGTATGCAAAGCATGCATCTCAATTAGTCAGCAACCAGGTGTGGAAAGTC
CCCAGGCTCCCCAGCAGGCAGAAGTATGCAAAGCATGCATCTCAATTAGTCAGCAACCATAGTCCCGCCC
CTAACTCCGCCCATCCCGCCCCTAACTCCGCCCAGTTCCGCCCATTCTCCGCCCCATGGCTGACTAATTT
TTTTTATTTATGCAGAGGCCGAGGCCGCCTCTGCCTCTGAGCTATTCCAGAAGTAGTGAGGAGGCTTTTT
TGGAGGCCTAGGCTTTTGCAAAAAGCTCCCGGGAGCTTGTATATCCATTTTCGGATCTGATCAGCACGTG
TTGACAATTAATCATCGGCATAGTATATCGGCATAGTATAATACGACAAGGTGAGGAACTAAACCATGGC
CAAGCCTTTGTCTCAAGAAGAATCCACCCTCATTGAAAGAGCAACGGCTACAATCAACAGCATCCCCATC
TCTGAAGACTACAGCGTCGCCAGCGCAGCTCTCTCTAGCGACGGCCGCATCTTCACTGGTGTCAATGTAT
ATCATTTTACTGGGGGACCTTGTGCAGAACTCGTGGTGCTGGGCACTGCTGCTGCTGCGGCAGCTGGCAA
CCTGACTTGTATCGTCGCGATCGGAAATGAGAACAGGGGCATCTTGAGCCCCTGCGGACGGTGCCGACAG
GTGCTTCTCGATCTGCATCCTGGGATCAAAGCCATAGTGAAGGACAGTGATGGACAGCCGACGGCAGTTG
GGATTCGTGAATTGCTGCCCTCTGGTTATGTGTGGGAGGGCTAAGCACTTCGTGGCCGAGGAGCAGGACT
GACACGTGCTACGAGATTTCGATTCCACCGCCGCCTTCTATGAAAGGTTGGGCTTCGGAATCGTTTTCCG
GGACGCCGGCTGGATGATCCTCCAGCGCGGGGATCTCATGCTGGAGTTCTTCGCCCACCCCAACTTGTTT
ATTGCAGCTTATAATGGTTACAAATAAAGCAATAGCATCACAAATTTCACAAATAAAGCATTTTTTTCAC
TGCATTCTAGTTGTGGTTTGTCCAAACTCATCAATGTATCTTATCATGTCTGTATACCGTCGACCTCTAG
CTAGAGCTTGGCGTAATCATGGTCATAGCTGTTTCCTGTGTGAAATTGTTATCCGCTCACAATTCCACAC
AACATACGAGCCGGAAGCATAAAGTGTAAAGCCTGGGGTGCCTAATGAGTGAGCTAACTCACATTAATTG
CGTTGCGCTCACTGCCCGCTTTCCAGTCGGGAAACCTGTCGTGCCAGCTGCATTAATGAATCGGCCAACG
CGCGGGGAGAGGCGGTTTGCGTATTGGGCGCTCTTCCGCTTCCTCGCTCACTGACTCGCTGCGCTCGGTC
GTTCGGCTGCGGCGAGCGGTATCAGCTCACTCAAAGGCGGTAATACGGTTATCCACAGAATCAGGGGATA
ACGCAGGAAAGAACATGTGAGCAAAAGGCCAGCAAAAGGCCAGGAACCGTAAAAAGGCCGCGTTGCTGGC
GTTTTTCCATAGGCTCCGCCCCCCTGACGAGCATCACAAAAATCGACGCTCAAGTCAGAGGTGGCGAAAC
CCGACAGGACTATAAAGATACCAGGCGTTTGCCCCTGGAAGCTCCCTCGTGCGCTCTCCTGTTCCGACCC
TGCCGCTTACCGGATACCTGTCCGCCTTTCTCCCTTCGGGAAGCGTGGCGCTTTCTCATAGCTCACGCTG
TAGGTATCTCAGTTCGGTGTAGGTCGTTCGCTCCAAGCTGGGCTGTGTGCACGAACCCCCCGTTCAGCCC
GACCGCTGCGCCTTATCCGGTAACTATCGTCTTGAGTCCAACCCGGTAAGACACGACTTATCGCCACTGG
CAGCAGCCACTGGTAACAGGATTAGCAGAGCGAGGTATGTAGGCGGTGCTACAGAGTTCTTGAAGTGGTG
GCCTAACTACGGCTACACTAGAAGAACAGTATTTGGTATCTGCGCTCTGCTGAAGCCAGTTACCTTCGGA
AAAAGAGTTGGTAGCTCTTGATCCGGCAAACAAACCACCGCTGGTAGCGGTGGTTTTTTTGTTTGCAAGC
AGCAGATTACGCGCAGAAAAAAAGGATCTCAAGAAGATCCTTTGATCTTTTCTACGGGGTCTGACGCTCA
GTGGAACGAAAACTCACGTTAAGGGATTTTGGTCATGAGATTATCAAAAAGGATCTTCACCTAGATCCTT
TTAAATTAAAAATGAAGTTTTAAATCAATCTAAAGTATATATGAGTAAACTTGGTCTGACAGTTACCAAT
GCTTAATCAGTGAGGCACCTATCTCAGCGATCTGTCTATTTCGTTCATCCATAGTTGCCTGACTCCCCGT
CGTGTAGATAACTACGATACGGGAGGGCTTACCATCTGGCCCCAGTGCTGCAATGATACCGCGAGACCCA
CGCTCACCGGCTCCAGATTTATCAGCAATAAACCAGCCAGCCGGAAGGGCCGAGCGCAGAAGTGGTCCTG
CAACTTTATCCGCCTCCATCCAGTCTATTAATTGTTGCCGGGAAGCTAGAGTAAGTAGTTCGCCAGTTAA
TAGTTTGCGCAACGTTGTTGCCATTGCTACAGGCATCGTGGTGTCACGCTCGTCGTTTGGTATGGCTTCA
TTCAGCTCCGGTTCCCAACGATCAAGGCGAGTTACATGATCCCCCATGTTGTGCAAAAAAGCGGTTAGCT
CCTTCGGTCCTCCGATCGTTGTCAGAAGTAAGTTGGCCGCAGTGTTATCACTCATGGTTATGGCAGCACT
GCATAATTCTCTTACTGTCATGCCATCCGTAAGATGCTTTTCTGTGACTGGTGAGTACTCAACCAAGTCA
TTCTGAGAATAGTGTATGCGGCGACCGAGTTGCTCTTGCCCGGCGTCAATACGGGATAATACCGCGCCAC
ATAGCAGAACTTTAAAAGTGCTCATCATTGGAAAACGTTCTTCGGGGCGAAAACTCTCAAGGATCTTACC
GCTGTTGAGATCCAGTTCGATGTAACCCACTCGTGCACCCAACTGATCTTCAGCATCTTTTACTTTCACC
AGCGTTTCTGGGTGAGCAAAAACAGGAAGGCAAAATGCCGCAAAAAAGGGAATAAGGGCGACACGGAAAT
GTTGAATACTCATACTCTTCCTTTTTCAATATTATTGAAGCATTTATCAGGGTTATTGTCTCATGAGCGG
ATACATATTTGAATGTATTTAGAAAAATAAACAAATAGGGGTTCCGCGCACATTTCCCCGAAAAGTGCCA
CCTGACGTC
